>Addgene plasmid #66857 | pPD95.75-cYAP-1 | addgene partial sequence | sequence record 118506 | M13-Rev 5'-CAGGAAACAGCTATGACC-3'
CTAACTAACTATTCTCATTTAAATTTTCAGAGCTTAAAAATGGCTGAAATCACTCACAACGATGGATACG
CTAACAACTTGGAAATGAAATAAGCTTGCATGCCTGCAGAAACTTGTTGAACTAAGATTTTATTCTACTA
TGTCTTGTGGAACTCTTCAACATAAAAACAGAAAAGTTGCATCAAAAAGTGGAATTTATGGCTGTAAAAA
TATAGAATTATGCAATTACGTTGTGATTATTTTGAAATATAAAATAAAATCTGTCAACGTACACATTAAA
ATGTCTGAAAAGTTTTGTACTGTTCCGAAGTTCCCAACCAAGAAAAATAAATGAAACCAACCCTGTATAT
TGCATTTCTAAATGCAGATCAGAGGCGCGCGGCAACTGCTTTTCGCCAATTGAAATTACGGCACTTGCCA
ATATTGCCGAAAATCTCCGATTTCCACGCACCCATGATTCAAATGTTAAACGGAAAACATGTTATCAGGA
AGTTAAAAACTGTTCAAACCAACTACACCTCTTTGCCATGTTCCCTTCTTCCTGTTTTTGGCAGAAGAAA
CCCAACATTTGCCACTTTTTAAATTTGTCATCGTTATGTTAACTTTTTCAGAATGAAGCGTCATTTAGCG
TTCTAAACACCGTTGAAAATGCTAACTCATGTGACATGGATGGTAAATAAATATGTGACACTGATAGAAA
TACAGTTTTTATCAGGCATGCTTCCCACCTCGACAACCCCACCCAAAGTTGTCGATTTTGACTCAATTTT
TATATAATTTCACGAATAGTTCAAATTCTTTACATTGCGTATGCTTGTTTCGTTTCC
