>Addgene plasmid #66857 | pPD95.75-cYAP-1 | addgene partial sequence | sequence record 118625 | GFP-R 5'-CCATCTAATTCAACAAGAATTGGGACAAC-3'
CTCATTTTTTCTACCGGTACCCTCCAAGGGTCCTCCTGAAAATGTTCTATGTTATGTTAGTATCATTCGA
AACATACCTTTGGGTCCTTTGGCCAATCCCGGGATTGATAATGGTGCACCATTGATCCCACTCCTCGATT
GTTATCGTTGCTAATTTGTAGATACTGGTCGAATTCGTGTGGATTGATATCCTGAAATTAGTCTAAATAA
TTGAGTATAATGAAAAAAAAACAAACATCGATTACATAATTGCTAGGCATATTATTATGCATATGTGGTT
GATGCTGATGTTGTAGTTGCTGGGGGTGTGATACCATGGAATAATCGACTTCCATCGCACTGTCGTCGTT
CATTTGACTCTGAAAAATATGTTTTTGATTTGTTCTCAAAGATAAACTTAAGTAATTATTAATATCAATT
TGAGCTGTAACTTCAGCCGTTCCTTTAATTATTAGATATTATTAGATAGTCTTGGTTAAAGCATTATCAA
CAAATAATGGCTTTTTTTTTTTTGAATTTAAGGCACGTTTTAGAGAGACTTCAAAATTTTTCAGCTTACA
AATGTCATAAGATTGGACAATTACGAATTTCTCATTTTACATCATAATAAATATCTTACATTTTGGTATT
GATTTGGGATCTGGTGCAATGTATGCGGTGTCTGTTGTTGTTGAGAGTTTTGAGCCTGTTGTTGTTGTTG
GTACATGAAATTTGGATCATGAGAATGCTGTAATTGGTTATACTCAATTAAATTTGTTTTAGTATCTTAA
GAACAAATACCATCATAG
