[The description below was written by a language model from this plasmid's Addgene catalogue record.]
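Description:
pPD95.75-cYAP-1 is a worm expression plasmid built on the PD95.75 backbone, a promoterless GFP fusion vector used for making reporter transgenes in Caenorhabditis elegans. It is propagated in E. coli under ampicillin selection. The record gives no feature table, copy number or origin of replication, so the details of the bacterial maintenance elements are not stated beyond the resistance marker.

The insert is a genomic fragment of the C. elegans yap-1 locus (F13E6.4), which encodes the nematode homolog of Yes-associated protein. According to the depositor, the fragment was amplified by PCR from worm genomic DNA and includes the 5' upstream/UTR region together with the coding exons and introns. It was cloned between the PstI and SmaI sites of the vector so that the last exon reads in frame into the vector's GFP, giving a C-terminal YAP-1::GFP fusion. No heterologous promoter is listed. The promoter field names only the C. elegans 5' UTR, which implies that expression depends on the gene's own upstream sequence carried in the fragment, so the fusion should act as a translational reporter under native regulation. The insert also carries a point mutation changing serine 104 to alanine, although the plasmid name does not reflect this. The record does not explain the functional significance of this residue.

The stated purpose is to generate transgenic C. elegans expressing YAP-1 fused to GFP, allowing the expression pattern and subcellular localisation of the protein to be visualised. The associated work concerns the role of YAP-1 in thermotolerance and aging in the worm.
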