Addgene plasmid #66857: pPD95.75-cYAP-1
Purpose: Generate transgenic C.elegans with cYAP-1 fused to GFP
Depositing lab: Yutaka Hata. Depositing organization: Institute of Science Tokyo. Publication: Yes-associated protein homolog, YAP-1, is involved in the thermotolerance and aging in the nematode Caenorhabditis elegans. Iwasa H, Maimaiti S, Kuroyanagi H, Kawano S, Inami K, Timalsina S, Ikeda M, Nakagawa K, Hata Y. Exp Cell Res. 2013 Apr 15;319(7):931-45. doi: 10.1016/j.yexcr.2013.01.020. Epub 2013 Feb 7. PubMed 23396260.
Backbone
  Vector backbone: PD95.75
  Backbone manufacturer: Addgene
  Vector type: Worm Expression
Growth in bacteria
  Bacterial resistance: Ampicillin, 100 μg/mL
  Growth temperature: 37°C
  Growth strain: Top10
  Copy number: Unknown
Gene/Insert
  Gene/Insert name: C.elegans YAP-1
  Species: C. elegans (nematode)
  Mutation: Serine104 is mutated to alanine
  Entrez Gene: yap-1 (a.k.a. CELE_F13E6.4)
  Promoter: C. elegans 5'UTR
  Tag / fusion protein: GFP (C terminal on insert)
  Cloning method: Restriction Enzyme; 5′ cloning site PstI (unknown if destroyed); 3′ cloning site SmaI (unknown if destroyed)
  Sequencing primers: 5′ M13 reverse; 3′ GFP-R-primer
Terms and licenses: Academic/Nonprofit Terms; Industry Terms: Not Available to Industry
Depositor comments: I performed PCR on C.elegans genome to isolate the genome of YAP-1 which contain 5' UTR and the coding exons and introns. I subcloned the product into PstI/SmaI sites of PD95.75, so that GFP is fused to the last exon. Serine 104 was mutated to alanine.
How to cite: pPD95.75-cYAP-1 was a gift from Yutaka Hata (Addgene plasmid # 66857 ; http://n2t.net/addgene:66857 ; RRID:Addgene_66857)
